>Addgene plasmid #25580 | Py-1Cys-PRX | depositor partial sequence | sequence record 11984 | Author sequence
ATGGGATATCATTTAGGAGCAACATTTCCAAATTTTACAGCCAAAGCTTCAGGTATAGATGGTGATTTTG
AATTATATAAATATATAGAAAATAGTTGGGCAATATTATTTAGTCATCCAAATGATTTTACTCCAGTATG
TACAACTGAGTTAGCAGAATTAGGAAAAATGCATGAAGACTTTTTAAAACTTAATTGTAAATTAATAGGC
TTTAGTTGTAATTCAAAAGAGTCACATGATAAATGGATAGAAGATATAAAATATTATGGAAAATTAAATA
AATGGGAAATTCCTATTGTTTGTGATGAATCACGAGAACTTGCAAATAAATTAAAAATTATGGATGAACA
AGAAAAAGATATAACTGGTTTACCATTAACATGTAGATGCCTTTTTTTTATTTCTCCTGAAAAAAAAATT
AAAGCAACTGTATTATATCCAGCAACAACAGGTAGAAATGCTCATGAAATTTTAAGAGTTTTAAAATCTT
TACAACTTACTTATACCACCCCAGTAGCTACACCTGTTAATTGGAATGAAGGTGACAAATGTTGTGTCAT
TCCAACTCTTCAGGATGATGAAATATCTAAACATTTTAAAAATGAAATAACAAAAGTTGAAATGCCATCA
AAAAAAAAATATCTCAGATTTGTTAATTTA
