>Addgene plasmid #25580 | Py-1Cys-PRX | addgene partial sequence | sequence record 31564 | 25580 with pBRrevBam
ATGCGTCCGGCGTAGAGGATCGAGATCTCGATCCCGCGAAATTAATACGACTCACTATAGGGGAATTGTG
AGCGGATAACAATTCCCCTCTAGAAATAATTTTGTTTAACTTTAAGAAGGAGATATACCATGGGCAGCAG
CCATCATCATCATCATCACAGCAGCGGCCTGGTTCCGCGTGGTAGTATGGGATATCATTTAGGAGCAACA
TTTCCAAATTTTACAGCCAAAGCTTCAGGTATAGATGGTGATTTTGAATTATATAAATATATAGAAAATA
GTTGGGCAATATTATTTAGTCATCCAAATGATTTTACTCCAGTATGTACAACTGAGTTAGCAGAATTAGG
AAAAATGCATGAAGACTTTTTAAAACTTAATTGTAAATTAATAGGCTTTAGTTGTAATTCAAAAGAGTCA
CATGATAAATGGATAGAAGATATAAAATATTATGGAAAATTAAATAAATGGGAAATTCCTATTGTTTGTG
ATGAATCACGAGAACTTGCAAATAAATTAAAAATTATGGATGAACAAGAAAAAGATATAACTGGTTTACC
ATTAACATGTAGATGCCTTTTTTTTATTTCTCCTGAAAAAAAAATTAAAGCAACTGTATTATATCCAGCA
ACAACAGGTAGAAATGCTCATGAAATTTTAAGAGTTTTAAAATCTTTACAACTTACTTATACCACCCCAG
TAGCTACACCTGTTAATTGGAATGAAGGTGACAAATGTTGTGTCATTCCAACTCTTCA
