>Addgene plasmid #25580 | Py-1Cys-PRX | addgene partial sequence | sequence record 31565 | 25580 with LacI-R
CTGAATTGACTCTCTTCCGGGCGCTATCATGCCATACCGCGAAAGGNTTTGCGCCATTCGATGGTGTCCG
GGATCTCGACGCTCTCCCTTATGCGACTCCTGCATTAGGAAGCAGCCCAGTAGTAGGTTGAGGCCGTTGA
GCACCGNCGCCGCAAGGAATGGTGCATGCAAGGAGATGGCGCCCAACAGTCCCCCGGCCACGGGGCCTGC
CACCATACCCACGCCGAAACAAGCGCTCATGAGCCCGAAGTGGCGAGCCCGATCTTCCCCATCGGTGATG
TCGGCGATATAGGCGCCAGCAACCGCACCTGTGGCGCCGGTGATGCCGGCCACGATGCGTCCGGCGTAGA
