[The description below was written by a language model from this plasmid's Addgene catalogue record.]
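Description:
Py-1Cys-PRX is a bacterial expression plasmid built on the pET28a-LIC backbone, a ligation-independent-cloning derivative of pET28a produced by a structural genomics group. The backbone is listed at 7328 bp without insert, and the plasmid is maintained in E. coli as a low-copy construct under kanamycin selection. The record does not include a feature table, so the origin of replication and regulatory elements are not itemised. However, the listed sequencing primers (T7 forward and T7 terminator) fit the usual pET arrangement, in which the coding sequence lies between a T7 promoter and T7 terminator and is transcribed by T7 RNA polymerase in a suitable expression host.

The insert is a roughly 660 bp coding sequence for the 1-Cys peroxiredoxin of the rodent malaria parasite Plasmodium yoelii (gene identifier PY04285). Peroxiredoxins are thiol-dependent antioxidant enzymes that reduce peroxides, and the 1-Cys class uses a single conserved catalytic cysteine. The protein carries an N-terminal His tag, which allows purification by immobilised metal affinity chromatography. The cloning method is recorded as restriction enzyme based, despite the LIC-type backbone.

The stated purpose is recombinant production of the protein in bacteria for structure determination, and the record links the construct to a deposited crystal structure (PDB 1XCC). It also cautions that the insert may not be the full open reading frame, as is common for constructs with boundaries optimised for crystallisation. Users needing the complete native protein should therefore check the insert boundaries.
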