Addgene plasmid #25580: Py-1Cys-PRX
Purpose: Bacterial expression for structure determination; may not be full ORF
Depositing lab: Cheryl Arrowsmith. Depositing organization: University of Toronto.
Backbone
  Vector backbone: pET28a-LIC
  Backbone manufacturer: SGC
  Backbone size w/o insert (bp): 7328
  Vector type: Bacterial Expression
Growth in bacteria
  Bacterial resistance: Kanamycin, 50 μg/mL
  Growth temperature: 37°C
  Growth strain: DH5alpha
  Copy number: Low Copy
Gene/Insert
  Gene/Insert name: Py-1Cys-PRX (alt names: PDB: 1XCC; 1-Cys Peroxiredoxin; PY04285)
  Species: Plasmodium yoelii
  Insert size (bp): 660
  Tag / fusion protein: His (N terminal on insert)
  Cloning method: Restriction Enzyme
  Sequencing primers: 5′ T7; 3′ T7-term
Terms and licenses: Academic/Nonprofit Terms; Industry Terms: Not Available to Industry
Depositor comments: PDB: 1XCC http://www.thesgc.org/structures/1XCC/
How to cite: Py-1Cys-PRX was a gift from Cheryl Arrowsmith (Addgene plasmid # 25580 ; http://n2t.net/addgene:25580 ; RRID:Addgene_25580)
